>Addgene plasmid #147577 | pAc5.1B-EGFP-Dm4E-T-NRE90AAA_T | depositor full sequence | sequence record 290024 | Full Sequence
CTTCAAGGAATTAATTCTATATTCTAAAAACACAAATGATACTTCTAAAAAAAATCATGAATGGCATCAA
CTCTGAATCAAATCTTTGCAGATGCACCTACTTCTCATTTCCACTGTCACATCATTTTTCCAGATCTCGC
TGCCTGTTATGTGGCCCACAAACCAAGACACGTTTTATGGCCATTAAAGCTGGCTGATCGTCGCCAAACA
CCAAATACATATCAATATGTACATTCGAGAAAGAAGCGATCAAAGAAGCGTCTTCGGGCGAGTAGGAGAA
TGCGGAGGAGAAGGAGAACGAGCTGATCTAGTATCTCTCCACAATCCAATGCCAACTGACCAACTGGCCA
TATTCGGAGCAATTTGAAGCCAATTTCCATCGCCTGGCGATCGCTCCATTCTTGGCTATATGTTTTTCAC
CGTTCCCGGGGCCATTTTCAAAGACTCGTCGGTAAGATAAGATTGTGTCACTCGCTGTCTCTCTTCATTT
GTCGAAGAATGCTGAGGAATTTCGCGATGACGTCGGCGAGTATTTTGAAGAATGAGAATAATTTGTATTT
ATACGAAAATCAGTTAGTGGAATTTTCTACAAAAACATGTTATCTATAGATAATTTTGTTGCAAAATATG
TTGACTATGACAAAGATTGTATGTATATACCTTTAATGTATTCTCATTTTCTTATGTATTTATAATGGCA
ATGATGATACTGATGATATTTTAAGATGATGCCAGACCACAGGCTGATTTCTGCGTCTTTTGCCGAACGC
AGTGCATGTGCGGTTGTTGTTTTTTGGAATAGTTTCAATTTTCGGACTGTCCGCTTTGATTTCAGTTTCT
TGGCTTATTCAAAAAGCAAAGTAAAGCCAAAAAAGCGAGATGGCAATACCAAATGCGGCAAAACGGTAGT
GGAAGGAAAGGGGTGCGGGGCAGCGGAAGGAAGGGTGGGGCGGGGCGTGGCGGGGTCTGTGGCTGGGCGC
GACGTCACCGACGTTGGAGCCACTCCTTTGACCATGTGTGCGTGTGTGTATTATTCGTGTCTCGCCACTC
GCCGGTTGTTTTTTTCTTTTTATCTCGCTCTCTCTAGCGCCATCTCGTACGCATGCTCAACGCACCGCAT
GTTGCCGTGTCCTTTATGCGTCATTTTGGCTCGAAATAGGCAATTATTTAAACAAAGATTAGTCAACGAA
AACGCTAAAATAAATAAGTCTACAATATGGTTACTTATTGCCATGTGTGTGCAGCCAACGATAGCAACAA
AAGCAACAACACAGTGGCTTTCCCTCTTTCACTTTTTGTTTGCAAGCGCGTGCGAGCAAGACGGCACGAC
CGGCAAACGCAATTACGCTGACAAAGAGCAGACGAAGTTTTGGCCGAAAAACATCAAGGCGCCTGATACG
AATGCATTTGCAATAACAATTGCGATATTTAATATTGTTTATGAAGCTGTTTGACTTCAAAACACACAAA
AAAAAAAATAAAACAAATTATTTGAAAGAGAATTAGGAATCGGACAGCTTATCGTTACGGGCTAACAGCA
CACCGAGACGAAATAGCTTACCTGACGTCACAGCCTCTGGAAGAACTGCCGCCAAGCAGAGAGAGAGAGA
AAAAGAGGGAGAGCAGCTTAGACCGCATGTGCTTGTGTGTGAGGCGTCTCTCTCTTCGTCTCCTGTTTGC
GCAAACGCATAGACTGCACTGAGAAAATCGATTACCTATTTTTTATGAATGAATATTTGCACTATTACTA
TTCAAAACTATTAAGATAGCAATCACATTCAATAGCCAAATACTATACCACCTGAGCGATGCAACGAAAT
GATCAATTTGAGCAAAAATGCTGCATATTTAGGACGGCATCATTATAGAAATGCTTCTTGCTGTGTACTT
TTCTCTCGTCTGGCAGCTGTTTCGCCGTTATTGTTAAAACCGGCTTAAGTTAGGTGTGTTTTCTACGACT
AGTGATGCCCCTACTAGAAGATGTGTGTTGCACAAATGTCCCTGAATAACCAATTTGAAGTGCAGATAGC
AGTAAACGTAAGCTAATATGAATATTATTTAACTGTAATGTTTTAATATCGCTGGACATTACTAATAAAC
CCACTATAAACACATGTACATATGTATGTTTTGGCATACAATGAGTAGTTGGGGAAAAAATGTGTAAAAG
CACCGTGACCATCACAGCATAAAGATAACCAGCTGAAGTATCGAATATGAGTAACCCCCAAATTGAATCA
CATGCCGCAACTGATAGGACCCATGGAAGTACACTCTTCATGGCGATATACAAGACACACACAAGCACGA
ACACCCAGTTGCGGAGGAAATTCTCCGTAAATGAAAACCCAATCGGCGAACAATTCATACCCATATATGG
TAAAAGTTTTGAACGCGACTTGAGAGCGGAGAGCATTGCGGCTGATAAGGTTTTAGCGCTAAGCGGGCTT
TATAAAACGGGCTGCGGGACCAGTTTTCATATCACTACCGTTTGAGTTCTTGTGCTGTGTGGATACTCCT
CCCGACACAAAGCCGCTCCATCAGCCAGCAGTCGTCTAATCCAGAGACCCCGGATCGGGGTACCAACATG
GTGAGCAAGGGCGAGGAGCTGTTCACCGGGGTGGTGCCCATCCTGGTCGAGCTGGACGGCGACGTAAACG
GCCACAAGTTCAGCGTGTCCGGCGAGGGCGAGGGCGATGCCACCTACGGCAAGCTGACCCTGAAGTTCAT
CTGCACCACCGGCAAGCTGCCCGTGCCCTGGCCCACCCTCGTGACCACCCTGACCTACGGCGTGCAGTGC
TTCAGCCGCTACCCCGACCACATGAAGCAGCACGACTTCTTCAAGTCCGCCATGCCCGAAGGCTACGTCC
AGGAGCGCACCATCTTCTTCAAGGACGACGGCAACTACAAGACCCGCGCCGAGGTGAAGTTCGAGGGCGA
CACCCTGGTGAACCGCATCGAGCTGAAGGGCATCGACTTCAAGGAGGACGGCAACATCCTGGGGCACAAG
CTGGAGTACAACTACAACAGCCACAACGTCTATATCATGGCCGACAAGCAGAAGAACGGCATCAAGGTGA
ACTTCAAGATCCGCCACAACATCGAGGACGGCAGCGTGCAGCTCGCCGACCACTACCAGCAGAACACCCC
CATCGGCGACGGCCCCGTGCTGCTGCCCGACAACCACTACCTGAGCACCCAGTCCGCCCTGAGCAAAGAC
CCCAACGAGAAGCGCGATCACATGGTCCTGCTGGAGTTCGTGACCGCCGCCGGGATCACTCTCGGCATGG
ACGAGCTGTACAAGCCAAGCTTGAATTCTATGGATACATCAAAGATTAGTGCCAGGTACTCGAAAGTAGA
CCTGTTAGCTCTAAGATATGAAGGTAAAAGTCGACAGCGCCCGCAATGTTCAACACGACTTGAATTGCAG
ACGCTAGGTTTTTGGAAAATTAATCTGAACACAGCTGCGTTAACCGTGTCCAGCGCCTATTCTAATCAAA
ACAAGAATCGACTTTCTCCAGAAGCAGATAACTCGAGCTTAATTTGTTCCAATAGTAGCTCAATAAGTTC
ACGTCGCGCTATGAGAGCTGCAGCTCGGGCAAACAACTATTACCAGCGCTTCGTACCTACCGATTCTCTT
CTAATAAGTGGGGAGGATAAAGATAAGGATGCGCTTTCTCATGGACAGCCCTATAAGTCGAATATCATCG
ATCACCGTAGCATATCATCTTCACATTTAATGCCGGCATTTGCAAAGAGGCGTTTTGTCATATCGAAAGG
CAGCAACAGCGAGGAAAGCAACGAGGGGATAAACACTTGTGCAAGCAAGGGCAAGGCAGCCAGTTCGCCT
AGCCGTAAGGGTAGCGAGTTGGATACTGCTGAGACATGTTTGAATTTTGTTCAGCCGGATCACGACCAAT
GCATGTCATCTTCACCTACATTTTCAACATCCCGCCAAGAAAGGCGGATTGGTAGCGGTCGGCTGTTGCC
AAGAAGTGATAATTGGGATTACAAAAACGAAAAGACCGTAGAAGCCAGCATTGAGAATGAAAAGGAAACA
TCTCCAAATGGATCTGGAAGTACAAGCAGTCTTAATCAGCACAATCAAAGCCAACATCGTTCTCGAACAT
TCAGTGGAAGGTTAGTTGAACGTGTTCCCGAAGTCACAGATCGTCGTTTTCAATATGACTCCAAAAAGTC
TTTTGATCGTCAGGGAATTAATAATCGACGCATTTCTGGTAAGGAGCCTTTCAGTACTCAAAGCCGAAGC
AAGCGTGGCAATTCCTATCTCATTCACGAAGAACCTGAATGGTTCAGTGCAGGACCTAAATCACAGCTAG
AAACTATTGATCTACACGGGTTTGAAGACCTGGAAAAAAACGAAGAGCGATCCGTAACTGAAGATAAAAA
TAATCAAATTCAACAACTTGATAAAAATTTAGACGCGCAAGCAAGCAAAGATGAAGCTTCGATGAGAAAC
AGCAATGATAGTTTAAATTTCCGCGAAGTCATTCCAAGTGATGAAAAGAAGCACACTGACGAAAATGTAG
TGACTTCTATTCAAAACTCAACAGATCTCGGCCATCCCAATAAAAACAAACCAATTCAGATGCAGCCCAG
TCAGAATCCTGAAAGTGAATTTAATTTTGATGCCTTTCTTAATATGCATCCCTTGGATAATTCCGTTTTG
AGTAATGATGAAACTGGAAAAAGTGACTCAAAAGGAACATCCCGTTTTAGCCGATGGTTTCGACAAAAAG
AAGCTGCAAATAATAATGAGTTTCCAGGGTTTCGGGAATCGCATGCTCAAGAAAAACGTGGTATTCCAAG
TGTTAAGGATCTGGAAGCTCAAATGATAAAAGTGGATATGAGGACTGATTTAATAAATCCAATAGCAGGG
TCATTATGTCAGACAGTGCAAATGGAAAAACCTATTGCTAGAGACACTGAGGCATTCAAAAAACTTTTGC
AACAGTTGGGTTCTCAAGCCAGGCAGCATCATCCATGCAACGACGATTGTCGTACAATAAACCTCTCAAA
TATAGCAAATCATGTACACCTTGAGTCAAAATTACATCAAAAAATAAATGATGGTCATTTGCAGCAACCA
GAGTTAAGTGTTAACGTGCCAACCATGCCAACTAGTAGTCATGTATTTTTGCAAAAGCGTTTGGAAATCC
AACATTTAATTCAAAGACTTCATTGTGGAGACGTTTCACATGATTTTTTGGAAAAAGAATTGGATAATCC
CAGCACCCCAGCAGCCACAAAGGATGTCATTGCCACAGTGTTGAATGAATATTCTCATTCTAAAAGAAAT
CCGGTGGTCACAGGCGATCCCAATATTTTTACCCAACAATCGTTTCTTCAGCCTCAATCAGTCCATCAGC
ACTACTCTCAAGAATTGCATTCGCAAAATACTGCTAACCATACGATTAATCAGCTAATTTCCCACGGTAA
CTCTCCAACTCCGTTGGCATTTACTCCTACTTCAGTTTTAAGAAAAATGACAGCCGATAAGGATACGCAA
TCACCAAGCACTTATTGTCAGAACCCACAATATCATGTACACCAACAAAATGCCAAGCAAGTCGGTACTC
GTGAGAACGTACTTGAGCCACAGCTGACCGCAACAATGGCTGTACAGCCCCGAATGATATTAGGCGGTGG
AAACTTTGCCATTGGCCAAAACAATCAACATTTGTCTCCCAACATGTCACAAAGTCGTAATCAACAAGTG
TTAAAGTGGACTTCTGGCAATATGCAAATGGTCCACGGAAAAACATTTGGCCGACCTATTCTGAAAGGAG
GTCTTAATTCAATGCCGCATTCCAATTCTGCACTTCCTTTTACTGCCCATAAAATTGAAATGCAACCCAT
TCATCAACCACATCTACAGCAGCAGCAACATAGATTTAAAGCAGTTCAATCTGTGGAATCAAATCTGAAT
ACCGAAAGTGTTCACCAAAACATTACATCTCCTGTTGGATGGCACCAACTTTACATGCAACATCAGCAAC
AACATCATCACACACGACAGCAGCTTAGTCAAAGAGTGATTTATGGAGAAATGCACCGTCAATCAAATCC
ACAAATGTCTCCGCCAGTCCCAGGTTTTTCTGACAGCTCCGATTCCGGTAATGTGATCAAAGCAAACAGC
CTCACATCTCCTAGCTACCAGAGAGATGAGAGGATTTCATCACCAACCAATCAATTGGCGCAATGGTTTT
CCCCTGAGCTTCTTGCAAAAGCCTCTGCTGGAAAACTGCCACTTTTAAATGTGAACCAAGCACTCAGTTT
GGAAGAATTTGAACGAAGCATTCAACATTCCTCAGGCGTCGTGCATAACTAAGGCGGCCGCTCGAGTCTA
GAGGGCCCGCGGTTCGAAGGTAAGCCTATCCCTAACCCTCTCCTCGGTCTCGATTCTACGCGTACCGGTC
ATCATCACCATCACCATTGAGTTTAAACCCGCTGATCAGCCTCGACTGTGCCTTCTAAGGCCTGAGCTCG
CTGATCAGCCTCGATCGAGGATCCAGACATGATAAGATACATTGATGAGTTTGGACAAACCACAACTAGA
ATGCAGTGAAAAAAATGCTTTATTTGTGAAATTTGTGATGCTATTGCTTTATTTGTAACCATTATAAGCT
GCAATAAACAAGTTAACAACAACAATTGCATTCATTTTATGTTTCAGGTTCAGGGGGAGGTGTGGGAGGT
TTTTTAAAGCAAGTAAAACCTCTACAAATGTGGTATGGCTGATTATGATCAGTCGACCGATGCCCTTGAG
AGCCTTCAACCCAGTCAGCTCCTTCCGGTGGGCGCGGGGCATGACTATCGTCGCCGCACTTATGACTGTC
TTCTTTATCATGCAACTCGTAGGACAGGTGCCGGCAGCGCTCTGGGTCATTTTCGGCGAGGACCGCTTTC
GCTGGAGCGCGACGATGATCGGCCTGTCGCTTGCGGTATTCGGAATCTTGCACGCCCTCGCTCAAGCCTT
CGTCACTGGTCCCGCCACCAAACGTTTCGGCGAGAAGCAGGCCATTATCGCCGGCATGGCGGCCGACGCG
CTGGGCTACGTCTTGCTGGCGTTCGCGACGCGAGGCTGGATGGCCTTCCCCATTATGATTCTTCTCGCTT
CCGGCGGCATCGGGATGCCCGCGTTGCAGGCCATGCTGTCCAGGCAGGTAGATGACGACCATCAGGGACA
GCTTCAAGGATCGCTCGCGGCTCTTACCAGCCAGCAAAAGGCCAGGAACCGTAAAAAGGCCGCGTTGCTG
GCGTTTTTCCATAGGCTCCGCCCCCCTGACGAGCATCACAAAAATCGACGCTCAAGTCAGAGGTGGCGAA
ACCCGACAGGACTATAAAGATACCAGGCGTTTCCCCCTGGAAGCTCCCTCGTGCGCTCTCCTGTTCCGAC
CCTGCCGCTTACCGGATACCTGTCCGCCTTTCTCCCTTCGGGAAGCGTGGCGCTTTCTCAATGCTCACGC
TGTAGGTATCTCAGTTCGGTGTAGGTCGTTCGCTCCAAGCTGGGCTGTGTGCACGAACCCCCCGTTCAGC
CCGACCGCTGCGCCTTATCCGGTAACTATCGTCTTGAGTCCAACCCGGTAAGACACGACTTATCGCCACT
GGCAGCAGCCACTGGTAACAGGATTAGCAGAGCGAGGTATGTAGGCGGTGCTACAGAGTTCTTGAAGTGG
TGGCCTAACTACGGCTACACTAGAAGGACAGTATTTGGTATCTGCGCTCTGCTGAAGCCAGTTACCTTCG
GAAAAAGAGTTGGTAGCTCTTGATCCGGCAAACAAACCACCGCTGGTAGCGGTGGTTTTTTTGTTTGCAA
GCAGCAGATTACGCGCAGAAAAAAAGGATCTCAAGAAGATCCTTTGATCTTTTCTACGGGGTCTGACGCT
CAGTGGAACGAAAACTCACGTTAAGGGATTTTGGTCATGAGATTATCAAAAAGGATCTTCACCTAGATCC
TTTTAAATTAAAAATGAAGTTTTAAATCAATCTAAAGTATATATGAGTAAACTTGGTCTGACAGTTACCA
ATGCTTAATCAGTGAGGCACCTATCTCAGCGATCTGTCTATTTCGTTCATCCATAGTTGCCTGACTCCCC
GTCGTGTAGATAACTACGATACGGGAGGGCTTACCATCTGGCCCCAGTGCTGCAATGATACCGCGAGACC
CACGCTCACCGGCTCCAGATTTATCAGCAATAAACCAGCCAGCCGGAAGGGCCGAGCGCAGAAGTGGTCC
TGCAACTTTATCCGCCTCCATCCAGTCTATTAATTGTTGCCGGGAAGCTAGAGTAAGTAGTTCGCCAGTT
AATAGTTTGCGCAACGTTGTTGCCATTGCTGCAGGCATCGTGGTGTCACGCTCGTCGTTTGGTATGGCTT
CATTCAGCTCCGGTTCCCAACGATCAAGGCGAGTTACATGATCCCCCATGTTGTGCAAAAAAGCGGTTAG
CTCCTTCGGTCCTCCGATCGTTGTCAGAAGTAAGTTGGCCGCAGTGTTATCACTCATGGTTATGGCAGCA
CTGCATAATTCTCTTACTGTCATGCCATCCGTAAGATGCTTTTCTGTGACTGGTGAGTACTCAACCAAGT
CATTCTGAGAATAGTGTATGCGGCGACCGAGTTGCTCTTGCCCGGCGTCAACACGGGATAATACCGCGCC
ACATAGCAGAACTTTAAAAGTGCTCATCATTGGAAAACGTTCTTCGGGGCGAAAACTCTCAAGGATCTTA
CCGCTGTTGAGATCCAGTTCGATGTAACCCACTCGTGCACCCAACTGATCTTCAGCATCTTTTACTTTCA
CCAGCGTTTCTGGGTGAGCAAAAACAGGAAGGCAAAATGCCGCAAAAAAGGGAATAAGGGCGACACGGAA
ATGTTGAATACTCATACTCTTCCTTTTTCAATATTATTGAAGCATTTATCAGGGTTATTGTCTCATGAGC
GGATACATATTTGAATGTATTTAGAAAAATAAACAAATAGGGGTTCCGCGCACATTTCCCCGAAAAGTGC
CACCTGACGTCTAAGAAACCATTATTATCATGACATTAACCTATAAAAATAGGCGTATCACGAGGCCCTT
TCGT
Features (pLannotate 1.2.2; 10 found; start..end, strand, type, name):
     56..2568    +  promoter       Ac5 promoter: Drosophila melanogaster actin 5C promoter
   2588..3304    +  CDS            EGFP: EGFP is a basic (constitutively fluorescent) green fluorescent protein published in 1996, derived from Aequorea victoria. It is reported to be a rapidly-maturing weak dimer with moderate acid sensitivity.
   3320..6349    +  CDS            4E-T: 4ET_DROME - Experimental evidence at protein level: Swiss-Prot protein existence level 1. eIF4E1-binding protein that regulates translation and stability of mRNAs in processing bodies (P-bodies) (By similarity). Probably plays a role in P-bodies to coordinate the storage of translationally inactive mRNAs in the cytoplasm and prevent their degradation (By similarity). Acts as a binding platform for multiple RNA-binding proteins. Required for the formation of P-bodies (By similarity). From Drosophila melanogaster (Fruit fly).
   6389..6430    +  CDS            V5 tag: epitope tag from simian virus 5
   6530..6664    -  polyA_signal   SV40 poly(A) signal: SV40 polyadenylation signal
   6687..6771    -  CDS            large T antigen (fragment): large T antigen from SV40 (simian virus 40)
   6772..7242    +  CDS            TcR (fragment): tetracycline efflux protein; tet; confers resistance to tetracycline
   7286..7874    -  rep_origin     ori: high-copy-number ColE1/pMB1/pBR322/pUC origin of replication
   8045..8905    -  CDS            AmpR: β-lactamase; bla; confers resistance to ampicillin, carbenicillin, and related antibiotics
   8906..9010    -  promoter       AmpR promoter: bla
