[The description below was written by a language model from this plasmid's Addgene catalogue record and pLannotate feature annotations shown in this document.]
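Description:
pAc5.1B-EGFP-Dm4E-T-NRE90AAA_T is a 9.1 kb insect expression plasmid. The catalogue lists the backbone as unknown, although the name and feature layout point to a pAc5.1-type vector. It is propagated in E. coli through a ColE1/pUC-type origin and selected with ampicillin via the bla gene and its own promoter. The repository lists it as low copy even though the annotated origin is of the high-copy class. Short fragments annotated as a tetracycline resistance gene and SV40 large T antigen appear to be non-functional backbone remnants. No selectable marker for insect cells is annotated, which suggests transient transfection or co-selection with a separate plasmid.

The expression cassette is driven by the Drosophila melanogaster actin 5C promoter, a strong constitutive promoter commonly used in fly cell lines. It directs expression of EGFP placed directly upstream of the Drosophila 4E-T coding sequence (CG32016, isoform C), giving an N-terminally GFP-tagged protein. 4E-T is an eIF4E-binding protein associated with translational repression, mRNA storage and P-body formation. The designation NRE90AAA indicates a triple alanine substitution of an Asn-Arg-Glu stretch at about position 90, though the record does not spell out the mutation. A V5 epitope coding sequence lies downstream of the insert, but the record does not show whether it is in frame or preceded by a stop codon. An SV40 polyadenylation signal follows, annotated on the reverse strand.

The associated work examined the non-canonical 4E-binding motifs by which 4E-binding proteins engage eIF4E to repress translation. This mutant is therefore presumably meant for comparison with wild-type 4E-T in interaction, localisation or translational repression assays in insect cells.
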