Addgene plasmid #147577: pAc5.1B-EGFP-Dm4E-T-NRE90AAA_T
Purpose: Insect Expression of Dm4E-T-NRE90AAA
Depositing lab: Elisa Izaurralde. Depositing organization: Max Planck Institute for Developmental Biology. Publication: 4E-BPs require non-canonical 4E-binding motifs and a lateral surface of eIF4E to repress translation. Igreja C, Peter D, Weiler C, Izaurralde E. Nat Commun. 2014 Sep 2;5:4790. doi: 10.1038/ncomms5790. PubMed 25179781.
Backbone
  Vector backbone: Unknown
  Vector type: Insect Expression
Growth in bacteria
  Bacterial resistance: Ampicillin, 100 μg/mL
  Growth temperature: 37°C
  Growth strain: DH5alpha
  Copy number: Low Copy
Gene/Insert
  Gene/Insert name: Dm4E-T-NRE90AAA
  Species: D. melanogaster (fly)
  Entrez Gene: 4E-T (a.k.a. Dmel_CG32016, CG11097, CG11232, CG32016, Dm4E-T, Dmel\CG32016)
  Cloning method: Unknown
Terms and licenses: Academic/Nonprofit Terms; Industry Terms: Not Available to Industry
Depositor comments: ORF extracted from CG32016 isoform C. NCBI:NM_166798.1. Plasmids from this collection were made available to the research community and donated after the lab closed. Please note that the sequence provided by the depositing laboratory may be theoretical/predicted or based on Sanger sequencing results. There may be discrepancies between sequencing results obtained by Addgene and the depositor sequence. If an Addgene verified sequence is not available, please contact before placing your order to request that our lab fully sequence the plasmid.
How to cite: pAc5.1B-EGFP-Dm4E-T-NRE90AAA_T was a gift from Elisa Izaurralde (Addgene plasmid # 147577 ; http://n2t.net/addgene:147577 ; RRID:Addgene_147577)
